>Addgene plasmid #162526 | IR25a-T2A-QF-AD | addgene full sequence | sequence record 354666 | Addgene NGS Result
TCGCGCGTTTCGGTGATGACGGTGAAAACCTCTGACACATGCAGCTCCCGGAGACGGTCACAGCTTGTCT
GTAAGCGGATGCCGGGAGCAGACAAGCCCGTCAGGGCGCGTCAGCGGGTGTTGGCGGGTGTCGGGGCTGG
CTTAACTATGCGGCATCAGAGCAGATTGTACTGAGAGTGCACCATATGCGGTGTGAAATACCGCACAGAT
GCGTAAGGAGAAAATACCGCATCAGGCGCCATTCGCCATTCAGGCTGCGCAACTGTTGGGAAGGGCGATC
GGTGCGGGCCTCTTCGCTATTACGCCAGCTGGCGAAAGGGGGATGTGCTGCAAGGCGATTAAGTTGGGTA
ACGCCAGGGTTTTCCCAGTCACGACGTTGTAAAACGACGGCCAGTGAATTCGAGCTCGGTACCCGGATCG
AGTTTATACTGTGGTGGTAAGTTATTAATATTCTTAAGGATATTCCAGGCCTTTCAAAAAAACATTGATT
GATTACCTTTACCTACAATCTTTACATTGTTTCGTAGCAAGAACCATTCATTATACGAGATCCAACTGCT
CCCAAAGGTTTCAAAGGTTATTGTATCGACTTGTTGGATGAAATTGCAAAAATTGTTAAGTTCGATTATG
AAATCAAGGAAGTTGAAGATGGCAAGTTTGGAAACATGAACGAAAAAGGTGAATGGAACGGTATCGTACG
CAAATTGATCGACAAGCAAGCCGATATCGGTTTAGGATCGATGTCCGTGATGGCCGAGCGGGAAACTGTA
ATTGATTTCACGGTGCCATATTACGATTTGGTTGGAATATCAATCATGATGCTGCTGCCCAGTACACCGA
GTTCGCTGTTCAAATTTTTGACCGTGTTGGAGACGAATGTGTGGCTTTGTATTCTCGCAGCGTATTTCTT
CACTAGTTTTCTCATGTGGATTTTTGATCGGTACAGTCCTTACAGTTACCAGAACAATCGTGAAAAGTAC
AAGAATGATGATGAAAAACGAGAGTTCAACATTAAGGAATGCCTATGGTTTTGTATGACTTCGTTAACGC
CGCAAGGAGGTGGTGAAGCTCCGAAAAATTTATCCGGACGGCTGGTGGCGGCAACGTGGTGGTTGTTTGG
GTAAGTATTCTACTGAATTTTGTTTAGATAATAAATATTTAATGGATGATTTATGTAAAACATAAAGATT
CATCATCATTGCATCGTACACTGCTAACTTGGCTGCTTTCCTGACCGTATCGCGATTGGACACTCCCGTG
GAATCGTTGGACGATCTTTCGAAGCAGTATAAAATTTTGTACGCCCCTTTGAACGGATCTTCGGCTATGA
CTTATTTCCAGCGAATGGCGGATATCGAAGCCCGTTTCTATGAGTAAGTTTGTTCTCATTCATGCTTACT
AGGGGTAATTTTCTAAGCAAAATCACTCTCCACAGAATTTGGAAAGAGATGTCGCTGAATGATTCTCTCA
CACCCGTGGAGCGCTCGAAGCTGGCGGTTTGGGACTATCCCGTCAGTGATAAGTATACGAAAATGTGGCA
AGCAATGCAGGAAGCTGGACTCCCAAATAGTTTGGATGAAGCGGTCGAGCGTATTAGGAACTCCACATCG
GCCTCTGGTTTCGCTTTTCTGGGCGATGCTACTGATATACGATACAAAGTACTTACAAACTGTGATCTAC
AGATGGTCGGCGAAGAATTTTCTCGCAAACCGTATGCCATTGCAGTACAGCAAGGATCGCCGTTGAAAGA
TCAATTCAACAATGCGTAAGTTTAGCTGACGGATGTCCTATTCAATATAACAACTTAATATACCATTATA
CCTTCTAGCATCTTGATGCTTCTCAACAAACGACAACTTGAAAAACTCAAGGAACAATGGTGGAAAAATG
ATGACATTCAAAGCAAATGTGAAAAACCGGACGACCAATCCGATGGTATTTCGATTCAGAACATTGGAGG
TGTCTTCATAGTGATCTTCGTCGGCATTGGAATGGCGTGCATTACGCTGGTCTTTGAATTCTGGTACTAC
AAATACCGCAAAAACGTAAAGATTATTGATGTCGCCGAGGCTACGGAAGATAAACTGGCTCAGAAGACGT
CCAATTTGAGGTTGCCAAATTTGAAGAACGAATTTGGAGCCATGGGACAGATCAAAGATGACAGTCAGAA
AACGCAAAGTTTGCGAACTCGTACGCAGACGATAGACGCCAACAACTTTAAATCTCGTTTTGGAGAGGGC
AGAGGAAGTCTTCTAACATGCGGTGACGTGGAGGAGAATCCCGGCCCTATGGATAAAGCGGAATTAATTC
CCGAGCCTCCAAAAAAGAAGAGAAAGGTCGAATTGGACGTCCGTCAGTTGGAGCTCCCTCCTACCGCCAC
GGCTACGGCCTCGATAATGCCGCACGTGATGGAGCAGCCTCTCAGTACCAGCATTAACCCCGTCAACGAC
CGCTTCAACGGTATTCCCAACCCCACTCCGTATAACTCCGATGCAGCTCTCGATGCTATCACTCAGACCA
ACGATTATGGAAGCGTAAATACACATGGTATCCTCTCTACTTACCCGCCACCGGCTACGCACCTTAATGA
AGCTTCCGTCGCTCTCGCTCCCGGTGGCGCCCCCCCCCGACCGCCTCCTCCGTATGTTGACAGCACGACC
AATCACCCGCCGTACCACTCGAATCTGGTTCCAATGGCGAACTTTGGTTACTCGACCGTTGATTACGATG
CCATGGTTGACGATTTGGCTAGCATTGAATACACGGACGCTGTGGATGTCGACCCACAGTTTATGACCAA
TCTGGGATTCGTTCCTGGATGTAACTTCTCCGACATTAATACATACGAACAGAGATCTGGAGGAGGTGGT
GGAGGTGGAGGTGGAGGTACTAGTCTGGAGATCGAGGCCGCCTTCCTGGAGCGCGAGAACACCGCCCTGG
AGACCCGCGTGGCCGAGCTGCGCCAGCGCGTGCAGCGCCTGCGCAACCGCGTGAGCCAGTACCGCACCCG
CTACGGCCCCCTGGGCGGCGGCAAGTAAGGCCGGCCGATCTTTGTGAAGGAACCTTACTTCTGTGGTGTG
ACATAATTGGACAAACTACCTACAGAGATTTAAAGCTCTAAGGTAAATATAAAATTTTTAAGTGTATAAT
GTGTTAAACTACTGATTCTAATTGTTTGTGTATTTTAGATTCCAACCTATGGAACTGATGAATGGGAGCA
GTGGTGGAATGCCTTTAATGAGGAAAACCTGTTTTGCTCAGAAGAAATGCCATCTAGTGATGATGAGGCT
ACTGCTGACTCTCAACATTCTACTCCTCCAAAAAAGAAGAGAAAGGTAGAAGACCCCAAGGACTTTCCTT
CAGAATTGCTAAGTTTTTTGAGTCATGCTGTGTTTAGTAATAGAACTCTTGCTTGCTTTGCTATTTACAC
CACAAAGGAAAAAGCTGCACTGCTATACAAGAAAATTATGGAAAAATATTTGATGTATAGTGCCTTGACT
AGAGATCATAATCAGCCATACCACATTTGTAGAGGTTTTACTTGCTTTAAAAAACCTCCCACACCTCCCC
CTGAACCTGAAACATAAAATGAATGCAATTGTTGTTGTTAACTTGTTTATTGCAGCTTATAATGGTTACA
AATAAAGCAATAGCATCACAAATTTCACAAATAAAGCATTTTTTTCACTGCATTCTAGTTGTGGTTTGTC
CAAACTCATCAATGTATCTTATCATGTCTGCGCCCGGGGATCTAATTCAATTAGAGACTAATTCAATTAG
AGCTAATTCAATTAGGATCCAAGCTTATCGATTTCGAACCCTCGACCGCCGGAGTATAAATAGAGGCGCT
TCGTCTACGGAGCGACAATTCAATTCAAACAAGCAAAGTGAACACGTCGCTAAGCGAAAGCTAAGCAAAT
AAACAAGCGCAGCTGAACAAGCTAAACAATCGGGGTACCGCTAGAGTCGACGGTACCGCGGGCCCGGGAT
CCACCGGTCGCCACCATGGTGAGCAAGGGCGAGGAGCTGTTCACCGGGGTGGTGCCCATCCTGGTCGAGC
TGGACGGCGACGTAAACGGCCACAAGTTCAGCGTGTCCGGCGAGGGCGAGGGCGATGCCACCTACGGCAA
GCTGACCCTGAAGTTCATCTGCACCACCGGCAAGCTGCCCGTGCCCTGGCCCACCCTCGTGACCACCTTC
GGCTACGGCCTGCAGTGCTTCGCCCGCTACCCCGACCACATGAAGCAGCACGACTTCTTCAAGTCCGCCA
TGCCCGAAGGCTACGTCCAGGAGCGCACCATCTTCTTCAAGGACGACGGCAACTACAAGACCCGCGCCGA
GGTGAAGTTCGAGGGCGACACCCTGGTGAACCGCATCGAGCTGAAGGGCATCGACTTCAAGGAGGACGGC
AACATCCTGGGGCACAAGCTGGAGTACAACTACAACAGCCACAACGTCTATATCATGGCCGACAAGCAGA
AGAACGGCATCAAGGTGAACTTCAAGATCCGCCACAACATCGAGGACGGCAGCGTGCAGCTCGCCGACCA
CTACCAGCAGAACACCCCCATCGGCGACGGCCCCGTGCTGCTGCCCGACAACCACTACCTGAGCTACCAG
TCCGCCCTGAGCAAAGACCCCAACGAGAAGCGCGATCACATGGTCCTGCTGGAGTTCGTGACCGCCGCCG
GGATCACTCTCGGCATGGACGAGCTGTACAAGTAAAGCGGCCGCGACTCTAGATCATAATCAGCCATACC
ACATTTGTAGAGGTTTTACTTGCTTTAAAAAACCTCCCACACCTCCCCCTGAACCTGAAACATAAAATGA
ATGCAATTGTTGTTGTTAACTTGTTTATTGCAGCTTATAATGGTTACAAATAAAGCAATAGCATCACAAA
TTTCACAAATAAAGCATTTTTTTCACTGCATTCTAGTTGTGGTTTGTCCAAACTCATCAATGTATCTTAA
AGCTTATCGATACTGAAGTTCATTTTTTGAGTAGTAACGTGTTGTTTGAAATTACCCAATAGAGAAGAAA
CATATTTTTGTCTATCGCATATTAACAGGTTCCACTTGAATTTTTAGATTTCTTCAATTATTTTTTTTTG
TTTCATAATCAGAAGAAATATGAAAATTGGACTGGATCAGTTCTTCTTTCTCGACTCGTATTTTTTTCTT
CTCGAAAAAATTGGAACACTATGGAAAAACGCTTAAGATCTCTATTCTACCCTAGTTTAACTAGTACAAT
AAACATCTTGGCTACATTAAATTTATTCTGTGGATAAATCTGAACACACATTTTCTACATCGATTTATAC
TAGGATTCAGACCCACAGAGTAATAGAAATACAACCCTGTGGAATTCGCATTGTATCGTAAAGCTAGTGG
GCTACAATCAAAGTGTAGTCGTAAAAGGTCTTTTTCGAAAATTTTTGAATTGTATAAAAGTTCTCGCAAA
AGATCTAATATCTAGTATCCCACACAGGATGCGATGCATGGAATTCCAACAACAGCAAAAAAAAACGCGT
ATCGAATTTAAGATACGAGGGGTAGTAACGTGTTGTTATATCATTCTTGATATAATCGTTATTTTGAGAG
TAGTAACGTGTTAGTAGGATTGGTTATGTAATTTTAATACAGTAGCTAGTAAGATCATCCCAAATCATTT
AAGGGTGTATTATGGAAATTGAGTCGACCTCATGAGAAAAAAGTCATCTCAATTTACATGATTGTTTCCT
TACAATGTTTGCATCCAATCCGAAATTCCTTAACAACTTTTCATACATTCTCGAGCACTTTATGCTTAAA
AGCCCCGAAGGCTTTCCGGTCTGTCTCGTTCAACGTCCACGTTTCATGTCGGTAAGAAGCCACCAGATGT
ATCCGCTTTTCACGCATTTTGTTTTTATTTTGGGGTTGTGGATTTTAAGCTGGTTACAAAGTTCTCCCAC
CACTACCAAGCGGTTGCCTGGTTCTCTAGATTTGTGCTCTTGAAAATTCGAGGTTTGGCTTCGATGCATC
ATCACCTTAATCTTCATATGCGAGATAAACTGGTTGAACGATCCCCCAAAATCGTAGAGATCCTAGACTA
TAGAGAACAATCCAATAATGTATGTTAAAGCCGACGTCGGATAGCGCTTCCAAAAGAACCACGAGTGGGA
AAAAAGAAAGTGAAGAAAATTTGAAACTGGCGGTCAAGAAATATCCGAAACCGAAGACAGTGTAACAAAA
GAACTTAGGCCGTCGTTATTAATTGGAGGAAGCGGAATACGCCAAAACCCTGAAGTCGATGCGAAGCACT
GAGAAGCTATCCGCCTAATGACGACATCGTGCAAACTAGCATCGATGAAATGAAGTTAAAAAAACAAACA
AACTAGTGTAGTCTGTTGTGTGGAAGAGCCGGAAGGTGGCTTGGACGAGGTGCTCAAGAATTGGAGGCCA
AGATGCTGAGAACGGGGCTGAAGGTGCGGATGTCGGTTGATCGGACGACGAGCTCGGAAGTGCTGGAGGA
ACTCGGAAGTCAAGAGGGGCTTTTCTATAGTAGGGTACAAAAATCTAGAGTCGACCTGCAGGCATGCAAG
CTTGGCGTAATCATGGTCATAGCTGTTTCCTGTGTGAAATTGTTATCCGCTCACAATTCCACACAACATA
CGAGCCGGAAGCATAAAGTGTAAAGCCTGGGGTGCCTAATGAGTGAGCTAACTCACATTAATTGCGTTGC
GCTCACTGCCCGCTTTCCAGTCGGGAAACCTGTCGTGCCAGCTGCATTAATGAATCGGCCAACGCGCGGG
GAGAGGCGGTTTGCGTATTGGGCGCTCTTCCGCTTCCTCGCTCACTGACTCGCTGCGCTCGGTCGTTCGG
CTGCGGCGAGCGGTATCAGCTCACTCAAAGGCGGTAATACGGTTATCCACAGAATCAGGGGATAACGCAG
GAAAGAACATGTGAGCAAAAGGCCAGCAAAAGGCCAGGAACCGTAAAAAGGCCGCGTTGCTGGCGTTTTT
CCATAGGCTCCGCCCCCCTGACGAGCATCACAAAAATCGACGCTCAAGTCAGAGGTGGCGAAACCCGACA
GGACTATAAAGATACCAGGCGTTTCCCCCTGGAAGCTCCCTCGTGCGCTCTCCTGTTCCGACCCTGCCGC
TTACCGGATACCTGTCCGCCTTTCTCCCTTCGGGAAGCGTGGCGCTTTCTCATAGCTCACGCTGTAGGTA
TCTCAGTTCGGTGTAGGTCGTTCGCTCCAAGCTGGGCTGTGTGCACGAACCCCCCGTTCAGCCCGACCGC
TGCGCCTTATCCGGTAACTATCGTCTTGAGTCCAACCCGGTAAGACACGACTTATCGCCACTGGCAGCAG
CCACTGGTAACAGGATTAGCAGAGCGAGGTATGTAGGCGGTGCTACAGAGTTCTTGAAGTGGTGGCCTAA
CTACGGCTACACTAGAAGAACAGTATTTGGTATCTGCGCTCTGCTGAAGCCAGTTACCTTCGGAAAAAGA
GTTGGTAGCTCTTGATCCGGCAAACAAACCACCGCTGGTAGCGGTGGTTTTTTTGTTTGCAAGCAGCAGA
TTACGCGCAGAAAAAAAGGATCTCAAGAAGATCCTTTGATCTTTTCTACGGGGTCTGACGCTCAGTGGAA
CGAAAACTCACGTTAAGGGATTTTGGTCATGAGATTATCAAAAAGGATCTTCACCTAGATCCTTTTAAAT
TAAAAATGAAGTTTTAAATCAATCTAAAGTATATATGAGTAAACTTGGTCTGACAGTTACCAATGCTTAA
TCAGTGAGGCACCTATCTCAGCGATCTGTCTATTTCGTTCATCCATAGTTGCCTGACTCCCCGTCGTGTA
GATAACTACGATACGGGAGGGCTTACCATCTGGCCCCAGTGCTGCAATGATACCGCGAGACCCACGCTCA
CCGGCTCCAGATTTATCAGCAATAAACCAGCCAGCCGGAAGGGCCGAGCGCAGAAGTGGTCCTGCAACTT
TATCCGCCTCCATCCAGTCTATTAATTGTTGCCGGGAAGCTAGAGTAAGTAGTTCGCCAGTTAATAGTTT
GCGCAACGTTGTTGCCATTGCTACAGGCATCGTGGTGTCACGCTCGTCGTTTGGTATGGCTTCATTCAGC
TCCGGTTCCCAACGATCAAGGCGAGTTACATGATCCCCCATGTTGTGCAAAAAAGCGGTTAGCTCCTTCG
GTCCTCCGATCGTTGTCAGAAGTAAGTTGGCCGCAGTGTTATCACTCATGGTTATGGCAGCACTGCATAA
TTCTCTTACTGTCATGCCATCCGTAAGATGCTTTTCTGTGACTGGTGAGTACTCAACCAAGTCATTCTGA
GAATAGTGTATGCGGCGACCGAGTTGCTCTTGCCCGGCGTCAATACGGGATAATACCGCGCCACATAGCA
GAACTTTAAAAGTGCTCATCATTGGAAAACGTTCTTCGGGGCGAAAACTCTCAAGGATCTTACCGCTGTT
GAGATCCAGTTCGATGTAACCCACTCGTGCACCCAACTGATCTTCAGCATCTTTTACTTTCACCAGCGTT
TCTGGGTGAGCAAAAACAGGAAGGCAAAATGCCGCAAAAAAGGGAATAAGGGCGACACGGAAATGTTGAA
TACTCATACTCTTCCTTTTTCAATATTATTGAAGCATTTATCAGGGTTATTGTCTCATGAGCGGATACAT
ATTTGAATGTATTTAGAAAAATAAACAAATAGGGGTTCCGCGCACATTTCCCCGAAAAGTGCCACCTGAC
GTCTAAGAAACCATTATTATCATGACATTAACCTATAAAAATAGGCGTATCACGAGGCCCTTTCGTC
Features (pLannotate 1.2.2; 26 found; start..end, strand, type, name):
    137..236     +  misc_feature   bom (fragment): basis of mobility region from pBR322
    242..399     -  CDS            lacZα (fragment): LacZα fragment of β-galactosidase; lacZ fragment
    504..2084    +  CDS            Ir25a (fragment): IR25A_DROME - Experimental evidence at protein level: Swiss-Prot protein existence level 1. Integral part of various neural sensory systems in the antenna that provide the neural basis for the response to environmental changes in temperature (thermosensation), humidity (hygrosensation) and odor detection (PubMed:21220098, PubMed:27161501, PubMed:27656904). Required for odor-evoked electrophysiological responses in multiple neuron classes in the antenna and is likely to function as part of an olfactory receptor complex with Ir76a and Ir76b (PubMed:21220098). Together with Ir21a and Ir93a, media
   2319..2338    +  CDS            SV40 NLS (fragment): nuclear localization signal of SV40 (simian virus 40) large T antigen
   2349..2852    +  CDS            qa-1f (fragment): QA1F_NEUCR - Protein predicted: Swiss-Prot protein existence level 4. Transcription activation of genes for enzymes and proteins of quinate metabolism by binding to a 16 base-pair sequence (consensus 5'- GGRTAARYRYTTAYCC-3') in front of each Qa genes. From Neurospora crassa (strain ATCC 24698 / 74-OR23-1A / CBS 708.71 / DSM 1257 / FGSC 987).
   3047..3121    +  CDS            small t antigen (fragment): SV40 (simian virus 40) small t antigen
   3123..3188    +  intron         small t intron: SV40 (simian virus 40) small t antigen intron
   3318..3338    +  CDS            SV40 NLS: nuclear localization signal of SV40 (simian virus 40) large T antigen
   3345..3479    +  CDS            LT_POVHA (fragment): Protein inferred from homology: Swiss-Prot protein existence level 3. Isoform large T antigen is a key early protein essential for both driving viral replication and inducing cellular transformation. Plays a role in viral genome replication by driving entry of quiescent cells into the cell cycle and by autoregulating the synthesis of viral early mRNA. Displays highly oncogenic activities by corrupting the host cellular checkpoint mechanisms that guard cell division and the transcription, replication, and repair of DNA. Participates in the modulation of cellular gene expression preceeding viral
   3504..3587    +  CDS            large T antigen (fragment): large T antigen from SV40 (simian virus 40)
   3610..3731    +  polyA_signal   SV40 poly(A) signal: SV40 polyadenylation signal
   3829..3951    +  promoter       hsp70 promoter (fragment): Drosophila melanogaster hsp70Bb promoter
   3965..3998    +  misc_feature   MCS (fragment): multiple cloning site
   4006..4725    +  CDS            EYFP: enhanced YFP mammalian codon-optimized
   4742..4825    +  CDS            large T antigen (fragment): large T antigen from SV40 (simian virus 40)
   4848..4969    +  polyA_signal   SV40 poly(A) signal: SV40 polyadenylation signal
   5424..5440    +  promoter       dU6-3 promoter (fragment): RNA polymerase III promoter for Drosophila U6-3 snRNA (Port et al., 2014)
   6554..6583    +  misc_feature   MCS (fragment): pUC18/19 multiple cloning site
   6620..6636    -  protein_bind   lac operator: The lac repressor binds to the lac operator to inhibit transcription in E. coli. This inhibition can be relieved by adding lactose or isopropyl-β-D-thiogalactopyranoside (IPTG). lac repressor encoded by lacI
   6644..6674    -  promoter       lac promoter: promoter for the E. coli lac operon
   6689..6710    -  protein_bind   CAP binding site: CAP binding activates transcription in the presence of cAMP. E. coli catabolite activator protein
   6723..6815    -  CDS            lacI (fragment): lac repressor; lacI; The lac repressor binds to the lac operator to inhibit transcription in E. coli. This inhibition can be relieved by adding lactose or isopropyl-β-D-thiogalactopyranoside (IPTG).
   6998..7586    -  rep_origin     ori: high-copy-number ColE1/pMB1/pBR322/pUC origin of replication
   7757..8617    -  CDS            AmpR: β-lactamase; bla; confers resistance to ampicillin, carbenicillin, and related antibiotics
   8618..8722    -  promoter       AmpR promoter: bla
   8817..35      +  CDS            rop (fragment) (across the origin): Rop protein, which maintains plasmids at low copy number; rop
