[The description below was written by a language model from this plasmid's Addgene catalogue record and pLannotate feature annotations shown in this document.]
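Description:
IR25a-T2A-QF-AD is a pUC19-based homology-directed repair donor plasmid (8,817 bp in total, with about 6.2 kb of insert) for making a CRISPR knock-in line in the mosquito Aedes aegypti. It is propagated in E. coli using the high-copy pUC/ColE1 origin and selected with ampicillin through the β-lactamase gene. Remnants of the lacZα/lac promoter region flank the cloning site.

The insert is bounded by left and right homology arms from the endogenous Ir25a locus. The annotation tool labels the left arm by its similarity to the Drosophila Ir25a protein, consistent with it carrying the end of the coding sequence. The arms direct integration so that the Ir25a stop codon is replaced by an in-frame T2A-QF2AD-Zip+ cassette. The T2A peptide causes ribosomal skipping, so the native Ir25a protein and the QF fragment are produced as separate polypeptides from the same transcript under endogenous Ir25a regulation. The QF portion is detected as a fragment of Neurospora qa-1F preceded by an SV40 nuclear localization signal. It supplies only the activation domain fused to a leucine zipper, and is followed by SV40 small t intron and polyadenylation sequences. On its own this half should not drive QUAS reporters; it is the type of component used in split-QF designs, where a zipper-matched DNA-binding-domain half expressed from another gene reconstitutes activity only in cells expressing both genes, although the record does not name the partner.

A separate 3xP3-EYFP-SV40 marker sits downstream. The tool detects only the hsp70 minimal promoter fragment of 3xP3. This cassette gives eye-specific fluorescence for identifying transgenic animals. The short dU6-3 promoter hit within the right arm region is only a 17 bp match and is probably spurious.
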