Addgene plasmid #162526: IR25a-T2A-QF-AD
Purpose: Plasmid for CRISPR-mediated knock-in line that expresses the activation domain of QF by knocking-in a T2A-QF-AD fragment replacing the stop codon of the endogenous Aedes aegypti Ir25a gene
Depositing lab: Leslie Vosshall. Depositing organization: Rockefeller University. Publication: Non-canonical odor coding in the mosquito. Herre M, Goldman OV, Lu TC, Caballero-Vidal G, Qi Y, Gilbert ZN, Gong Z, Morita T, Rahiel S, Ghaninia M, Ignell R, Matthews BJ, Li H, Vosshall LB, Younger MA. Cell. 2022 Aug 18;185(17):3104-3123.e28. doi: 10.1016/j.cell.2022.07.024. PubMed 35985288.
Backbone
  Vector backbone: puc19
  Backbone size w/o insert (bp): 2680
  Total vector size (bp): 8817
  Vector type: Insect Expression
Growth in bacteria
  Bacterial resistance: Ampicillin, 100 μg/mL
  Growth temperature: 37°C
  Growth strain: DH5alpha
  Copy number: Unknown
Gene/Insert
  Gene/Insert name: Ir25a-left-HDR-arm; T2A-QF2AD-Zip+-SV40; 3xP3-EYFP-SV40; Ir25a-right-HDR-arm
  Species: Synthetic; Aedes aegypti
  Insert size (bp): 6166
Terms and licenses: Academic/Nonprofit Terms; Industry Terms: Not Available to Industry
How to cite: IR25a-T2A-QF-AD was a gift from Leslie Vosshall (Addgene plasmid # 162526 ; http://n2t.net/addgene:162526 ; RRID:Addgene_162526)
